>Addgene plasmid #100688 | YCe2030 HC_Kan_bGHpA_p16 | depositor full sequence | sequence record 189612 | YCe2030 HC_Kan_bGHpA_p16 sequence 2069 bps
GAGTTGATTGCAGTCCAGTTACGCTGGAGTCTGAGGCTCGTCCTGAATGATATCAAGCTTGAATTCGTTA
CGTCTCGCCCTCTCTGGGGTTCGAAATGACCGACCAAGCGACGCTGTGCCTTCTAGTTGCCAGCCATCTG
TTGTTTGCCCCTCCCCCGTGCCTTCCTTGACCCTGGAAGGTGCCACTCCCACTGTCCTTTCCTAATAAAA
TGAGGAAATTGCATCGCATTGTCTGAGTAGGTGTCATTCTATTCTGGGGGGTGGGGTGGGGCAGGACAGC
AAGGGGGAGGATTGGGAAGACAATAGCAGGCATGCTGGGGATGCGGTGGGCTCTATGGGCTCCGAGACGA
AACGAATTCTCTAGATATCGCTCAATACTGACCATTTAAATCATACCTGACCTCCATAGCAGAAAGTCAA
AAGCCTCCGACCGGAGGCTTTTGACTTGATCGGCACGTAAGAGGTTCCAACTTTCACCATAATGAAATAA
GATCACTACCGGGCGTATTTTTTGAGTTATCGAGATTTTCAGGAGCTAAGGAAGCTAAAATGAGCCATAT
TCAACGGGAAACGTCTTGCTCGAGGCCGCGATTAAATTCCAACATGGATGCTGATTTATATGGGTATAAA
TGGGCTCGCGATAATGTCGGGCAATCAGGTGCGACAATCTATCGATTGTATGGGAAGCCCGATGCGCCAG
AGTTGTTTCTGAAACATGGCAAAGGTAGCGTTGCCAATGATGTTACAGATGAGATGGTCAGGCTAAACTG
GCTGACGGAATTTATGCCTCTTCCGACCATCAAGCATTTTATCCGTACTCCTGATGATGCATGGTTACTC
ACCACTGCGATCCCAGGGAAAACAGCATTCCAGGTATTAGAAGAATATCCTGATTCAGGTGAAAATATTG
TTGATGCGCTGGCAGTGTTCCTGCGCCGGTTGCATTCGATTCCTGTTTGTAATTGTCCTTTTAACGGCGA
TCGCGTATTTCGTCTCGCTCAGGCGCAATCACGAATGAATAACGGTTTGGTTGGTGCGAGTGATTTTGAT
GACGAGCGTAATGGCTGGCCTGTTGAACAAGTCTGGAAAGAAATGCATAAGCTTTTGCCATTCTCACCGG
ATTCAGTCGTCACTCATGGTGATTTCTCACTTGATAACCTTATTTTTGACGAGGGGAAATTAATAGGTTG
TATTGATGTTGGACGAGTCGGAATCGCAGACCGATACCAGGATCTTGCCATCCTATGGAACTGCCTCGGT
GAGTTTTCTCCTTCATTACAGAAACGGCTTTTTCAAAAATATGGTATTGATAATCCTGATATGAATAAAT
TGCAGTTTCACTTGATGCTCGATGAGTTTTTCTAATGAGGGCCCAAATGTAATCACCTGGCTCACCTTCG
GGTGGGCCTTTCTGCGTTGCTGGCGTTTTTCCATAGGCTCCGCCCCCCTGACGAGCATCACAAAAATCGA
TGCTCAAGTCAGAGGTGGCGAAACCCGACAGGACTATAAAGATACCAGGCGTTTCCCCCTGGAAGCTCCC
TCGTGCGCTCTCCTGTTCCGACCCTGCCGCTTACCGGATACCTGTCCGCCTTTCTCCCTTCGGGAAGCGT
GGCGCTTTCTCATAGCTCACGCTGTAGGTATCTCAGTTCGGTGTAGGTCGTTCGCTCCAAGCTGGGCTGT
GTGCACGAACCCCCCGTTCAGCCCGACCGCTGCGCCTTATCCGGTAACTATCGTCTTGAGTCCAACCCGG
TAAGACACGACTTATCGCCACTGGCAGCAGCCACTGGTAACAGGATTAGCAGAGCGAGGTATGTAGGCGG
TGCTACAGAGTTCTTGAAGTGGTGGCCTAACTACGGCTACACTAGAAGAACAGTATTTGGTATCTGCGCT
CTGCTGAAGCCAGTTACCTCGGAAAAAGAGTTGGTAGCTCTTGATCCGGCAAACAAACCACCGCTGGTAG
CGGTGGTTTTTTTGTTTGCAAGCAGCAGATTACGCGCAGAAAAAAAGGATCTCAAGAAGATCCTTTGATT
TTCTACCGAAGAAAGGCCCACCCGTGAAGGTGAGCCAGT
Features (pLannotate 1.2.2; 7 found; start..end, strand, type, name):
    114..338     +  polyA_signal   bGH poly(A) signal: bovine growth hormone polyadenylation signal
    415..446     +  terminator     tonB terminator: bidirectional E. coli tonB-P14 transcription terminator
    447..549     +  promoter       cat promoter: promoter of the E. coli cat gene encoding chloramphenicol acetyltransferase
    550..1365    +  CDS            KanR: aminoglycoside phosphotransferase; aph(3')-Ia; confers resistance to kanamycin in bacteria or G418 (Geneticin®) in eukaryotes
   1389..1416    +  terminator     T7Te terminator: phage T7 early transcription terminator
   1428..2015    -  rep_origin     ori: high-copy-number ColE1/pMB1/pBR322/pUC origin of replication
   2037..2066    -  terminator     T3Te terminator: phage T3 early transcription terminator
