>Addgene plasmid #100688 | YCe2030 HC_Kan_bGHpA_p16 | addgene full sequence | sequence record 192900 | Addgene NGS Result
GAGTTGATTGCAGTCCAGTTACGCTGGAGTCTGAGGCTCGTCCTGAATGATATCAAGCTTGAATTCGTTA
CGTCTCGCCCTCTCTGGGGTTCGAAATGACCGACCAAGCGACGCTGTGCCTTCTAGTTGCCAGCCATCTG
TTGTTTGCCCCTCCCCCGTGCCTTCCTTGACCCTGGAAGGTGCCACTCCCACTGTCCTTTCCTAATAAAA
TGAGGAAATTGCATCGCATTGTCTGAGTAGGTGTCATTCTATTCTGGGGGGTGGGGTGGGGCAGGACAGC
AAGGGGGAGGATTGGGAAGACAATAGCAGGCATGCTGGGGATGCGGTGGGCTCTATGGGCTCCGAGACGA
AACGAATTCTCTAGATATCGCTCAATACTGACCATTTAAATCATACCTGACCTCCATAGCAGAAAGTCAA
AAGCCTCCGACCGGAGGCTTTTGACTTGATCGGCACGTAAGAGGTTCCAACTTTCACCATAATGAAATAA
GATCACTACCGGGCGTATTTTTTGAGTTATCGAGATTTTCAGGAGCTAAGGAAGCTAAAATGAGCCATAT
TCAACGGGAAACGTCTTGCTCGAGGCCGCGATTAAATTCCAACATGGATGCTGATTTATATGGGTATAAA
TGGGCTCGCGATAATGTCGGGCAATCAGGTGCGACAATCTATCGATTGTATGGGAAGCCCGATGCGCCAG
AGTTGTTTCTGAAACATGGCAAAGGTAGCGTTGCCAATGATGTTACAGATGAGATGGTCAGGCTAAACTG
GCTGACGGAATTTATGCCTCTTCCGACCATCAAGCATTTTATCCGTACTCCTGATGATGCATGGTTACTC
ACCACTGCGATCCCAGGGAAAACAGCATTCCAGGTATTAGAAGAATATCCTGATTCAGGTGAAAATATTG
TTGATGCGCTGGCAGTGTTCCTGCGCCGGTTGCATTCGATTCCTGTTTGTAATTGTCCTTTTAACGGCGA
TCGCGTATTTCGTCTCGCTCAGGCGCAATCACGAATGAATAACGGTTTGGTTGGTGCGAGTGATTTTGAT
GACGAGCGTAATGGCTGGCCTGTTGAACAAGTCTGGAAAGAAATGCATAAGCTTTTGCCATTCTCACCGG
ATTCAGTCGTCACTCATGGTGATTTCTCACTTGATAACCTTATTTTTGACGAGGGGAAATTAATAGGTTG
TATTGATGTTGGACGAGTCGGAATCGCAGACCGATACCAGGATCTTGCCATCCTATGGAACTGCCTCGGT
GAGTTTTCTCCTTCATTACAGAAACGGCTTTTTCAAAAATATGGTATTGATAATCCTGATATGAATAAAT
TGCAGTTTCACTTGATGCTCGATGAGTTTTTCTGAGGGCCCAAATGTAATCACCTGGCTCACCTTCGGGT
GGGCCTTTCTGCGTTGCTGGCGTTTTTCCATAGGCTCCGCCCCCCTGACGAGCATCACAAAAATCGATGC
TCAAGTCAGAGGTGGCGAAACCCGACAGGACTATAAAGATACCAGGCGTTTCCCCCTGGAAGCTCCCTCG
TGCGCTCTCCTGTTCCGACCCTGCCGCTTACCGGATACCTGTCCGCCTTTCTCCCTTCGGGAAGCGTGGC
GCTTTCTCATAGCTCACGCTGTAGGTATCTCAGTTCGGTGTAGGTCGTTCGCTCCAAGCTGGGCTGTGTG
CACGAACCCCCCGTTCAGCCCGACCGCTGCGCCTTATCCGGTAACTATCGTCTTGAGTCCAACCCGGTAA
GACACGACTTATCGCCACTGGCAGCAGCCACTGGTAACAGGATTAGCAGAGCGAGGTATGTAGGCGGTGC
TACAGAGTTCTTGAAGTGGTGGCCTAACTACGGCTACACTAGAAGAACAGTATTTGGTATCTGCGCTCTG
CTGAAGCCAGTTACCTCGGAAAAAGAGTTGGTAGCTCTTGATCCGGCAAACAAACCACCGCTGGTAGCGG
TGGTTTTTTTGTTTGCAAGCAGCAGATTACGCGCAGAAAAAAAGGATCTCAAGAAGATCCTTTGATTTTC
TACCGAAGAAAGGCCCACCCGTGAAGGTGAGCCAGT
Features (pLannotate 1.2.2; 7 found; start..end, strand, type, name):
    114..338     +  polyA_signal   bGH poly(A) signal: bovine growth hormone polyadenylation signal
    415..446     +  terminator     tonB terminator: bidirectional E. coli tonB-P14 transcription terminator
    447..549     +  promoter       cat promoter: promoter of the E. coli cat gene encoding chloramphenicol acetyltransferase
    550..1363    +  CDS            KanR (fragment): aminoglycoside phosphotransferase; aph(3')-Ia; confers resistance to kanamycin in bacteria or G418 (Geneticin®) in eukaryotes
   1386..1413    +  terminator     T7Te terminator: phage T7 early transcription terminator
   1425..2012    -  rep_origin     ori: high-copy-number ColE1/pMB1/pBR322/pUC origin of replication
   2034..2063    -  terminator     T3Te terminator: phage T3 early transcription terminator
