[The description below was written by a language model from this plasmid's Addgene catalogue record and pLannotate feature annotations shown in this document.]
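Description:
YCe2030 HC_Kan_bGHpA_p16 is a small synthetic-biology part plasmid (about 2.07 kb) from the EMMA (Extensible Mammalian Modular Assembly) toolkit, built on the pSMART HC_Kan backbone. It is a bacterial storage vector for a single modular element and is not an expression construct in its own right. It replicates in E. coli from a high-copy ColE1/pUC-type origin. Selection is with kanamycin, through an aph(3')-Ia aminoglycoside phosphotransferase gene driven by the cat promoter. The tonB, T7Te and T3Te transcription terminators flank the marker, the origin and the cloning region. This arrangement insulates the insert from read-through transcription coming from the backbone, and the backbone from transcription out of the insert.

The payload is the bovine growth hormone polyadenylation signal (bGHpA), annotated as a roughly 225 bp feature. It is formatted to occupy position 16 of the EMMA assembly scheme, the slot assigned to the polyadenylation signal category. In an assembled mammalian expression vector, this element sits downstream of a coding sequence, where it directs cleavage and polyadenylation of the transcript and so supports mRNA stability and efficient expression. The catalogue lists the insert species as human, but the depositor comment and the annotation both identify the sequence as bovine in origin. The cloning sites that flank the part are not recorded.

Two sequence records are available: a depositor sequence and a repository sequencing result that is 3 nt shorter. They carry the same seven features in the same order. The only annotation difference is that the sequencing result labels KanR as a fragment, ending 2 nt earlier than in the depositor record.
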