Addgene plasmid #100688: YCe2030 HC_Kan_bGHpA_p16
Purpose: part designed to occupy position 16 of EMMA. Functional category: polyadenylation signal sequence
Depositing lab: Yizhi Cai. Depositing organization: University of Edinburgh. Publication: EMMA: An Extensible Mammalian Modular Assembly Toolkit for the Rapid Design and Production of Diverse Expression Vectors. Martella A, Matjusaitis M, Auxillos J, Pollard SM, Cai Y. ACS Synth Biol. 2017 Apr 24. doi: 10.1021/acssynbio.7b00016. PubMed 28418644.
Backbone
  Vector backbone: pSMART HC_Kan
  Vector type: Synthetic Biology
Growth in bacteria
  Bacterial resistance: Kanamycin, 50 μg/mL
  Growth temperature: 37°C
  Growth strain: DH5alpha
  Copy number: High Copy
Gene/Insert
  Gene/Insert name: bGHpA
  Species: H. sapiens (human)
  Cloning method: Restriction Enzyme; 5′ cloning site Unknown (unknown if destroyed); 3′ cloning site Unknown (unknown if destroyed)
Terms and licenses: Academic/Nonprofit Terms; Industry Terms: Not Available to Industry
Depositor comments: bovine growth hormone polyA
How to cite: YCe2030 HC_Kan_bGHpA_p16 was a gift from Yizhi Cai (Addgene plasmid # 100688 ; http://n2t.net/addgene:100688 ; RRID:Addgene_100688)
